>Addgene plasmid #85043 | pmScarlet-H_C1 | depositor full sequence | sequence record 163850 | Full Sequence
TAGTTATTAATAGTAATCAATTACGGGGTCATTAGTTCATAGCCCATATATGGAGTTCCGCGTTACATAA
CTTACGGTAAATGGCCCGCCTGGCTGACCGCCCAACGACCCCCGCCCATTGACGTCAATAATGACGTATG
TTCCCATAGTAACGCCAATAGGGACTTTCCATTGACGTCAATGGGTGGAGTATTTACGGTAAACTGCCCA
CTTGGCAGTACATCAAGTGTATCATATGCCAAGTACGCCCCCTATTGACGTCAATGACGGTAAATGGCCC
GCCTGGCATTATGCCCAGTACATGACCTTATGGGACTTTCCTACTTGGCAGTACATCTACGTATTAGTCA
TCGCTATTACCATGGTGATGCGGTTTTGGCAGTACATCAATGGGCGTGGATAGCGGTTTGACTCACGGGG
ATTTCCAAGTCTCCACCCCATTGACGTCAATGGGAGTTTGTTTTGGCACCAAAATCAACGGGACTTTCCA
AAATGTCGTAACAACTCCGCCCCATTGACGCAAATGGGCGGTAGGCGTGTACGGTGGGAGGTCTATATAA
GCAGAGCTGGTTTAGTGAACCGTCAGATCCGCTAGCGCTACCGGTCGCCACCATGGTGAGCAAGGGCGAG
GCAGTGATCAAGGAGTTCATGCGGTTCAAGGTGCACATGGAGGGCTCCATGAACGGCCACGAGTTCGAGA
TCGAGGGCGAGGGCGAGGGCCGCCCCTACGAGGGCACCCAGACCGCCAAGCTGAAGGTGACCAAGGGTGG
CCCCCTGCCCTTCTCCTGGGACATCCTGTCCCCTCAGTTCATGTACGGCTCCAGGGCCTTCACCAAGCAC
CCCGCCGACATCCCCGACTACTATAAGCAGTCCTTCCCCGAGGGCTTCAAGTGGGAGCGCGTGATGAACT
TCGAGGACGGCGGCGCCGTGACCGTGACCCAGGACACCTCCCTGGAGGACGGCACCCTGATCTACAAGGT
GAAGCTCCGCGGCACCAACTTCCCTCCTGACGGCCCCGTAATGCAGAAGAAGACAATGGGCTGGGAAGCG
TCCACCGAGCGGTTGTACCCCGAGGACGGCGTGCTGAAGGGCGACATTAAGCACGCCCTGCGCCTGAAGG
ACGGCGGCCGCTACCTGGCGGACTTCAAGACCACCTACAAGGCCAAGAAGCCCGTGCAGATGCCCGGCGC
CTACAACGTCGACCGCAAGTTGGACATCACCTCCCACAACGAGGACTACACCGTGGTGGAACAGTACGAA
CGCTCCGAGGGCCGCCACTCCACCGGCGGCATGGACGAGCTGTACAAGTCCGGACTCAGATCTCGAGCTC
AAGCTTCGAATTCTGCAGTCGACGGTACCGCGGGCCCGGGATCCACCGGATCTAGATAACTGATCATAAT
CAGCCATACCACATTTGTAGAGGTTTTACTTGCTTTAAAAAACCTCCCACACCTCCCCCTGAACCTGAAA
CATAAAATGAATGCAATTGTTGTTGTTAACTTGTTTATTGCAGCTTATAATGGTTACAAATAAAGCAATA
GCATCACAAATTTCACAAATAAAGCATTTTTTTCACTGCATTCTAGTTGTGGTTTGTCCAAACTCATCAA
TGTATCTTAACGCGTAAATTGTAAGCGTTAATATTTTGTTAAAATTCGCGTTAAATTTTTGTTAAATCAG
CTCATTTTTTAACCAATAGGCCGAAATCGGCAAAATCCCTTATAAATCAAAAGAATAGACCGAGATAGGG
T
[37 nt withheld, positions 1752-1788]
AAAGAACGTGGACTCCAACGTCAAAGG
[49 nt withheld, positions 1816-1864]
T
[91 nt withheld, positions 1866-1956]
G
[124 nt withheld, positions 1958-2081]
CAGGTGGCACTTTTCGGGGAAATGTGCGCGGAACCCCTATTTGTTTATTTTTCTAAATACATTCAAATAT
GTATCCGCTCATGAGACAATAACCCTGATAAATGCTTCAATAATATTGAAAAAGGAAGAGTCCTGAGGCG
GAAAGAACCAGCTGTGGAATGTGTGTCAGTTAGGGTGTGGAAAGTCCCCAGGCTCCCCAGCAGGCAGAAG
TATGCAAAGCATGCATCTCAATTAGTCAGCAACCAGGTGTGGAAAGTCCCCAGGCTCCCCAGCAGGCAGA
AGTATGCAAAGCATGCATCTCAATTAGTCAGCAACCATAGTCCCGCCCCTAACTCCGCCCATCCCGCCCC
TAACTCCGCCCAGTTCCGCCCATTCTCCGCCCCATGGCTGACTAATTTTTTTTATTTATGCAGAGGCCGA
GGCCGCCTCGGCCTCTGAGCTATTCCAGAAGTAGTGAGGAGGCTTTTTTGGAGGCCTAGGCTTTTGCAAA
GATCGATCAAGAGACAGGATGAGGATCGTTTCGCATGATTGAACAAGATGGATTGCACGCAGGTTCTCCG
GCCGCTTGGGTGGAGAGGCTATTCGGCTATGACTGGGCACAACAGACAATCGGCTGCTCTGATGCCGCCG
TGTTCCGGCTGTCAGCGCAGGGGCGCCCGGTTCTTTTTGTCAAGACCGACCTGTCCGGTGCCCTGAATGA
ACTGCAAGACGAGGCAGCGCGGCTATCGTGGCTGGCCACGACGGGCGTTCCTTGCGCAGCTGTGCTCGAC
GTTGTCACTGAAGCGGGAAGGGACTGGCTGCTATTGGGCGAAGTGCCGGGGCAGGATCTCCTGTCATCTC
ACCTTGCTCCTGCCGAGAAAGTATCCATCATGGCTGATGCAATGCGGCGGCTGCATACGCTTGATCCGGC
TACCTGCCCATTCGACCACCAAGCGAAACATCGCATCGAGCGAGCACGTACTCGGATGGAAGCCGGTCTT
GTCGATCAGGATGATCTGGACGAAGAGCATCAGGGGCTCGCGCCAGCCGAACTGTTCGCCAGGCTCAAGG
CGAGCATGCCCGACGGCGAGGATCTCGTCGTGACCCATGGCGATGCCTGCTTGCCGAATATCATGGTGGA
AAATGGCCGCTTTTCTGGATTCATCGACTGTGGCCGGCTGGGTGTGGCGGACCGCTATCAGGACATAGCG
TTGGCTACCCGTGATATTGCTGAAGAGCTTGGCGGCGAATGGGCTGACCGCTTCCTCGTGCTTTACGGTA
TCGCCGCTCCCGATTCGCAGCGCATCGCCTTCTATCGCCTTCTTGACGAGTTCTTCTGAGCGGGACTCTG
GGGTTCGAAATGACCGACCAAGCGACGCCCAACCTGCCATCACGAGATTTCGATTCCACCGCCGCCTTCT
ATGAAAGGTTGGGCTTCGGAATCGTTTTCCGGGACGCCGGCTGGATGATCCTCCAGCGCGGGGATCTCAT
GCTGGAGTTCTTCGCCCACCCTAGGGGGAGGCTAACTGAAACACGGAAGGAGACAATACCGGAAGGAACC
CGCGCTATGACGGCAATAAAAAGACAGAATAAAACGCACGGTGTTGGGTCGTTTGTTCATAAACGCGGGG
TTCGGTCCCAGGGCTGGCACTCTGTCGATACCCCACCGAGACCCCATTGGGGCCAATACGCCCGCGTTTC
TTCCTTTTCCCCACCCCACCCCCCAAGTTCGGGTGAAGGCCCAGGGCTCGCAGCCAACGTCGGGGCGGCA
GGCCCTGCCATAGCCTCAGGTTACTCATATATACTTTAGATTGATTTAAAACTTCATTTTTAATTTAAAA
GGATCTAGGTGAAGATCCTTTTTGATAATCTCATGACCAAAATCCCTTAACGTGAGTTTTCGTTCCACTG
AGCGTCAGACCCCGTAGAAAAGATCAAAGGATCTTCTTGAGATCCTTTTTTTCTGCGCGTAATCTGCTGC
TTGCAAACAAAAAAACCACCGCTACCAGCGGTGGTTTGTTTGCCGGATCAAGAGCTACCAACTCTTTTTC
CGAAGGTAACTGGCTTCAGCAGAGCGCAGATACCAAATACTGTCCTTCTAGTGTAGCCGTAGTTAGGCCA
CCACTTCAAGAACTCTGTAGCACCGCCTACATACCTCGCTCTGCTAATCCTGTTACCAGTGGCTGCTGCC
AGTGGCGATAAGTCGTGTCTTACCGGGTTGGACTCAAGACGATAGTTACCGGATAAGGCGCAGCGGTCGG
GCTGAACGGGGGGTTCGTGCACACAGCCCAGCTTGGAGCGAACGACCTACACCGAACTGAGATACCTACA
GCGTGAGCTATGAGAAAGCGCCACGCTTCCCGAAGGGAGAAAGGCGGACAGGTATCCGGTAAGCGGCAGG
GTCGGAACAGGAGAGCGCACGAGGGAGCTTCCAGGGGGAAACGCCTGGTATCTTTATAGTCCTGTCGGGT
TTCGCCACCTCTGACTTGAGCGTCGATTTTTGTGATGCTCGTCAGGGGGGCGGAGCCTATGGAAAAACGC
CAGCAACGCGGCCTTTTTACGGTTCCTGGCCTTTTGCTGGCCTTTTGCTCACATGTTCTTTCCTGCGTTA
TCCCCTGATTCTGTGGATAACCGTATTACCGCCATGCAT
Features (pLannotate 1.2.2; 14 found; start..end, strand, type, name):
     61..364     +  enhancer       CMV enhancer: human cytomegalovirus immediate early enhancer
    365..568     +  promoter       CMV promoter: human cytomegalovirus (CMV) immediate early promoter
    613..1308    +  CDS            mScarlet-H: mScarlet-H is a basic (constitutively fluorescent) orange fluorescent protein published in 2016, derived from synthetic construct. It has low acid sensitivity.
   1309..1374    +  misc_feature   MCS: multiple cloning site
   1391..1475    +  CDS            large T antigen (fragment): large T antigen from SV40 (simian virus 40)
   1498..1619    +  polyA_signal   SV40 poly(A) signal: SV40 polyadenylation signal
   1653..2081    -  rep_origin     f1 ori (sequence partly withheld): f1 bacteriophage origin of replication; arrow indicates direction of (+) strand synthesis
   2108..2212    +  promoter       AmpR promoter: bla
   2214..2571    +  promoter       SV40 promoter: SV40 enhancer and early promoter
   2606..3400    +  CDS            NeoR/KanR: aminoglycoside phosphotransferase from Tn5; aph(3')-II (or nptII); confers resistance to neomycin, kanamycin, and G418 (Geneticin®)
   3421..3573    +  CDS            ble (fragment): BLE_KLEPN - Experimental evidence at protein level: Swiss-Prot protein existence level 1. Binding protein with a strong affinity to the bleomycin family of antibiotics. Binds to CL990; an antimitotic-antibiotic compound. From Klebsiella pneumoniae.
   3632..3679    +  polyA_signal   HSV TK poly(A) signal: herpes simplex virus thymidine kinase polyadenylation signal (Cole and Stacy, 1985)
   3770..3786    -  polyA_signal   bGH poly(A) signal (fragment): bovine growth hormone polyadenylation signal
   4008..4596    +  rep_origin     ori: high-copy-number ColE1/pMB1/pBR322/pUC origin of replication
