[The description below was written by a language model from this plasmid's Addgene catalogue record and pLannotate feature annotations shown in this document.]
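Description:
pmScarlet-H_C1 is a mammalian expression plasmid built on the Clontech C1-type backbone, in which the original fluorescent protein coding sequence has been replaced, between retained AgeI and BsrGI sites, by the synthetic monomeric red fluorescent protein variant mScarlet-H. The full sequence record is 4,710 nt. It is maintained in E. coli through a high-copy ColE1/pUC-type origin and also carries an f1 phage origin. A single Tn5 aminoglycoside phosphotransferase gene (NeoR/KanR) serves both hosts. A bacterial bla-type promoter placed immediately upstream of the SV40 enhancer/early promoter drives it, giving kanamycin resistance in bacteria and G418 resistance in mammalian cells, and the cassette ends in an HSV TK polyadenylation signal. The short annotated ble, large T antigen and bGH poly(A) fragments appear to be incidental partial matches in the automated annotation rather than functional parts.

The expression unit consists of the human cytomegalovirus immediate early enhancer and promoter, the mScarlet-H open reading frame, a multiple cloning site directly downstream of it, and an SV40 polyadenylation signal. With the cloning site at the 3′ end of the fluorescent protein, the C1 layout allows a gene of interest to be inserted in frame so that mScarlet-H is fused to the N-terminus of the encoded protein. Without an insert, the plasmid simply expresses the free fluorescent protein. The recorded purpose is mammalian expression of mScarlet-H, making it suited to transient transfection or G418 selection of stable lines for fluorescence imaging, and as a starting vector for constructing red-tagged fusion proteins.
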