Addgene plasmid #85043: pmScarlet-H_C1
Purpose: Mammalian expression of mScarlet-H
Depositing lab: Dorus Gadella. Depositing organization: University of Amsterdam. Publication: mScarlet: a bright monomeric red fluorescent protein for cellular imaging. Bindels DS, Haarbosch L, van Weeren L, Postma M, Wiese KE, Mastop M, Aumonier S, Gotthard G, Royant A, Hink MA, Gadella TW Jr. Nat Methods. 2016 Nov 21. doi: 10.1038/nmeth.4074. PubMed 27869816.
Backbone
  Vector backbone: pC1
  Backbone manufacturer: Clontech
  Backbone size w/o insert (bp): 4000
  Vector type: Mammalian Expression
  Selectable markers: Neomycin (select with G418)
Growth in bacteria
  Bacterial resistance: Kanamycin, 50 μg/mL
  Growth temperature: 37°C
  Growth strain: DH5alpha
  Copy number: High Copy
Gene/Insert
  Gene/Insert name: mScarlet-H
  Species: Synthetic
  Insert size (bp): 701
  Promoter: CMV
  Cloning method: Restriction Enzyme; 5′ cloning site AgeI (not destroyed); 3′ cloning site BsrGI (not destroyed)
  Sequencing primers: 5′ CMV_fwd_primer
Terms and licenses: Academic/Nonprofit Terms; Industry Terms: Not Available to Industry
How to cite: pmScarlet-H_C1 was a gift from Dorus Gadella (Addgene plasmid # 85043 ; http://n2t.net/addgene:85043 ; RRID:Addgene_85043)
