>Addgene plasmid #85043 | pmScarlet-H_C1 | addgene partial sequence | sequence record 167420 | CMV-F 5'-CGCAAATGGGCGGTAGGCGTG-3'
TTAGTGAACCGTCAGATCCGCTAGCGCTACCGGTCGCCACCATGGTGAGCAAGGGCGAGGCAGTGATCAA
GGAGTTCATGCGGTTCAAGGTGCACATGGAGGGCTCCATGAACGGCCACGAGTTCGAGATCGAGGGCGAG
GGCGAGGGCCGCCCCTACGAGGGCACCCAGACCGCCAAGCTGAAGGTGACCAAGGGTGGCCCCCTGCCCT
TCTCCTGGGACATCCTGTCCCCTCAGTTCATGTACGGCTCCAGGGCCTTCACCAAGCACCCCGCCGACAT
CCCCGACTACTATAAGCAGTCCTTCCCCGAGGGCTTCAAGTGGGAGCGCGTGATGAACTTCGAGGACGGC
GGCGCCGTGACCGTGACCCAGGACACCTCCCTGGAGGACGGCACCCTGATCTACAAGGTGAAGCTCCGCG
GCACCAACTTCCCTCCTGACGGCCCCGTAATGCAGAAGAAGACAATGGGCTGGGAAGCGTCCACCGAGCG
GTTGTACCCCGAGGACGGCGTGCTGAAGGGCGACATTAAGCACGCCCTGCGCCTGAAGGACGGCGGCCGC
TACCTGGCGGACTTCAAGACCACCTACAAGGCCAAGAAGCCCGTGCAGATGCCCGGCGCCTACAACGTCG
ACCGCAAGTTGGACATCACCTCCCACAACGAGGACTACACCGTGGTGGAACAGTACGAACGCTCCGAGGG
CCGCCACTCCACCGGCGGCATGGACGAGCTGTACAAGTCCGGACTCAGATCTCGAGCTCAAGCTTCGAAT
TCTGCAGTCGACGGTACCGCGGGCCCGGGATCCACCGGATCTAGATAACTGATCATAATCAGCCATACCA
CATTTGTAGAGGTTT
