>Addgene plasmid #85043 | pmScarlet-H_C1 | addgene partial sequence | sequence record 167423 | SV40pA-R 5'-GAAATTTGTGATGCTATTGC-3'
GTTAACAACAACAATTGCATTCATTTTATGTTTCAGGTTCAGGGGGAGGTGTGGGAGGTTTTTTAAAGCA
AGTAAAACCTCTACAAATGTGGTATGGCTGATTATGATCAGTTATCTAGATCCGGTGGATCCCGGGCCCG
CGGTACCGTCGACTGCAGAATTCGAAGCTTGAGCTCGAGATCTGAGTCCGGACTTGTACAGCTCGTCCAT
GCCGCCGGTGGAGTGGCGGCCCTCGGAGCGTTCGTACTGTTCCACCACGGTGTAGTCCTCGTTGTGGGAG
GTGATGTCCAACTTGCGGTCGACGTTGTAGGCGCCGGGCATCTGCACGGGCTTCTTGGCCTTGTAGGTGG
TCTTGAAGTCCGCCAGGTAGCGGCCGCCGTCCTTCAGGCGCAGGGCGTGCTTAATGTCGCCCTTCAGCAC
GCCGTCCTCGGGGTACAACCGCTCGGTGGACGCTTCCCAGCCCATTGTCTTCTTCTGCATTACGGGGCCG
TCAGGAGGGAAGTTGGTGCCGCGGAGCTTCACCTTGTAGATCAGGGTGCCGTCCTCCAGGGAGGTGTCCT
GGGTCACGGTC
